Addgene plasmid #245357: pEF-cMyc-Rab3A(F59S)
Purpose: Mammalian expression of N-terminal Myc-tagged rat Rab3A F59S mutant
Depositing lab: Thomas Martin. Depositing organization: University of Wisconsin, Madison.
Backbone
  Vector backbone: pEF-cMyc-C1
  Backbone size w/o insert (bp): 4658
  Vector type: Mammalian Expression
  Selectable markers: Neomycin (select with G418)
Growth in bacteria
  Bacterial resistance: Kanamycin, 50 μg/mL
  Growth temperature: 37°C
  Growth strain: DH5alpha
  Copy number: High Copy
Gene/Insert
  Gene/Insert name: Rab3a
  Species: R. norvegicus (rat)
  Insert size (bp): 669
  Mutation: F59S, lower effectors binding
  Entrez Gene: Rab3a (a.k.a. RAB3)
  Promoter: EF-1a
  Tag / fusion protein: Myc (N terminal on insert)
  Cloning method: Restriction Enzyme; 5′ cloning site SalI (not destroyed); 3′ cloning site BamHI (not destroyed)
Terms and licenses: Academic/Nonprofit Terms; Industry Terms: Not Available to Industry
How to cite: pEF-cMyc-Rab3A(F59S) was a gift from Thomas Martin (Addgene plasmid # 245357 ; http://n2t.net/addgene:245357 ; RRID:Addgene_245357)
