[The description below was written by a language model from this plasmid's Addgene catalogue record and pLannotate feature annotations shown in this document.]
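Description:
pEF-cMyc-Rab3A(F59S) is a mammalian expression plasmid built on the pEF-cMyc-C1 backbone. It produces rat Rab3A carrying the F59S substitution with an N-terminal Myc epitope tag. Expression is driven by the human EF-1α promoter, annotated here as the core promoter followed by portions of EF-1α intron A, an arrangement that generally gives strong constitutive transcription in many mammalian cell types. The Rab3a coding sequence was inserted between SalI and BamHI sites, both retained, just downstream of a remnant of the multiple cloning site. The Myc tag itself is not annotated in the feature table but is recorded as lying on the N-terminal side of the insert. An SV40 polyadenylation signal terminates the transcript. The short "large T antigen" fragment annotated just before it is probably part of that SV40-derived region rather than an expressed element.

The plasmid replicates in E. coli from a high-copy ColE1/pUC-type origin and also carries an f1 origin. A single NeoR/KanR (aph(3')-II) gene serves both hosts. A bacterial bla-type promoter drives it for kanamycin selection, and the SV40 early promoter, paired with an HSV TK poly(A) signal, drives it for G418 selection of stably transfected mammalian cells. The small ble and bGH poly(A) fragments look like backbone remnants.

Rab3A is a small GTPase that regulates exocytosis by recruiting effectors in its GTP-bound form to dock secretory vesicles at the plasma membrane. The record describes F59S as lowering effector binding, so the construct suits studies of how far Rab3A function depends on effector interaction, with the Myc tag allowing detection or immunoprecipitation of the mutant protein.
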