Features (pLannotate 1.2.2; 15 found; start..end, strand, type, name):
     35..246     +  promoter       EF-1α core promoter: core promoter for human elongation factor EF-1α
    247..356     +  intron         EF-1α intron A (fragment): intron upstream of the start codon of human EF-1α
    982..1185    +  intron         EF-1α intron A: truncated intron upstream of the start codon of human EF-1α
   1257..1301    +  misc_feature   MCS (fragment): multiple cloning site
   1302..1961    +  CDS            Rab3a: RAB3A_MOUSE - Experimental evidence at protein level: Swiss-Prot protein existence level 1. Small GTP-binding protein that plays a central role in regulated exocytosis and secretion. Controls the recruitment, tethering and docking of secretory vesicles to the plasma membrane (PubMed:11598194). Upon stimulation, switches to its active GTP-bound form, cycles to vesicles and recruits effectors such as RIMS1, RIMS2, Rabphilin-3A/RPH3A, RPH3AL or SYTL4 to help the docking of vesicules onto the plasma membrane (By similarity). Upon GTP hydrolysis by GTPase-activating protein, dissociates from the ve
   1987..2071    +  CDS            large T antigen (fragment): large T antigen from SV40 (simian virus 40)
   2094..2215    +  polyA_signal   SV40 poly(A) signal: SV40 polyadenylation signal
   2249..2677    -  rep_origin     f1 ori (sequence partly withheld): f1 bacteriophage origin of replication; arrow indicates direction of (+) strand synthesis
   2704..2808    +  promoter       AmpR promoter: bla
   2877..3087    +  promoter       SV40 promoter: SV40 early promoter
   3130..3924    +  CDS            NeoR/KanR: aminoglycoside phosphotransferase from Tn5; aph(3')-II (or nptII); confers resistance to neomycin, kanamycin, and G418 (Geneticin®)
   3945..4097    +  CDS            ble (fragment): BLE_KLEPN - Experimental evidence at protein level: Swiss-Prot protein existence level 1. Binding protein with a strong affinity to the bleomycin family of antibiotics. Binds to CL990; an antimitotic-antibiotic compound. From Klebsiella pneumoniae.
   4156..4203    +  polyA_signal   HSV TK poly(A) signal: herpes simplex virus thymidine kinase polyadenylation signal (Cole and Stacy, 1985)
   4294..4310    -  polyA_signal   bGH poly(A) signal (fragment): bovine growth hormone polyadenylation signal
   4532..5120    +  rep_origin     ori: high-copy-number ColE1/pMB1/pBR322/pUC origin of replication
>Addgene plasmid #245357 | pEF-cMyc-Rab3A(F59S) | addgene full sequence | sequence record 491006 | Addgene NGS Result
GCGGCCGCCTCGTGAGGCTCCGGTGCCCGTCAGTGGGCAGAGCGCACATCGCCCACAGTCCCCGAGAAGT
TGGGGGGAGGGGTCGGCAATTGAACCGGTGCCTAGAGAAGGTGGCGCGGGGTAAACTGGGAAAGTGATGT
CGTGTACTGGCTCCGCCTTTTTCCCGAGGGTGGGGGAGAACCGTATATAAGTGCAGTAGTCGCCGTGAAC
GTTCTTTTTCGCAACGGGTTTGCCGCCAGAACACAGGTAAGTGCCGTGTGTGGTTCCGGCGGGCCTGGCC
TCTTTACGGGTTATGGCCCTTGCGTGCCTTGAATTACTTCCACCTGGCAGCAGTACGTGATTCTTGATCC
CGAGCTTCGGGTTGGAAGTGGGTGGGAGAGTTCGAGGCCTTGCGCTTAAGGAGCCCCTTCGCCTCGTGCT
TGAGTTGAGGCCTGGCCTGGGCGCTGGGGCCGCCGCGTGCGAATCTGGTGGCACCTTCGCGCCTGTCTCG
CTGCTTTCGATAAGTCTCTAGCCATTTAAAATTTTTGATGACCTGCTGCGACGCTTTTTTTCTGGCAAGA
TAGTCTTGTAAATGCGGGCCAAGATCAGCACACTGGTATTTCGGTTTTTGGGGGCGCGGGCGGCGACGGG
GGCCGTGCGTCCCAGCGCACATGTTCGGCGAGGCGGGGCCTGCGAGCGCGGCCACCGAGAATCGGACGGG
GGTAGTCTCAAGCTGGCCGGCCTGCTCTGGTGCCTGGCCTCGCGCCGCCGTGTATCGCCCCGCCCTGGGC
GGCAAGGCTGGCCCGGTCGGCACCAGTTGCGTGAGCGGAAAGATGGCCGCTTCCCGGCCCTGCTGGAGGG
TGCTCAAAATGGAGGACGCGGCGCTCGGGAGAGCGGGCGGGTGAGTCACCCACACAAAGGAAAAGGGCCT
TTCCGTCCTCAGCCGTCGCTTCATGTGACTCCACGGAGTACCGGGCGCCGTCCAGGCACCTCGATTAGTT
GTCGAGCTTTTGGAGTACGTCGTCTTTAGGTTGGGGGGAGGGGTTTTATGCGATGGAGTTTCCCCACACT
GAGTGGGTGGAGACTGAAGTTAGGCCAGCTTGGCACTTGATGTAATTCTCCTTGGAATTTGCCCTTTTTG
AGTTTGGATCTTGGTTCATTCTCAAGCCTCAGACAGTGGTTCAAAGTTTTTTTCTTCCATTTCAGGTGTC
GTGAGGAATTGGCTAGCGCTACCGGTCGCCACCATGGAACAAAAACTTATTTCAGAAGAAGATTTGTCCG
GACTCAGATCTCGAGCTCAAGCTTCGAATTCTGCAGTCGACATGGCCTCAGCCACAGACTCTCGATATGG
GCAGAAGGAGTCCTCAGACCAGAACTTCGACTATATGTTCAAGATCCTGATCATTGGTAACAGCAGTGTG
GGCAAAACCTCATTCCTTTTCCGCTACGCAGACGACTCTTTTACTCCAGCCTTTGTCAGCACTGTGGGCA
TAGACAGCAAGGTCAAAACCATCTACCGCAATGACAAGAGGATCAAGCTGCAGATCTGGGACACAGCAGG
ACAAGAGCGGTACCGAACCATCACCACAGCCTACTACCGGGGCGCCATGGGCTTCATTCTAATGTATGAC
ATCACCAATGAGGAGTCCTTCAATGCAGTGCAGGACTGGTCCACTCAGATCAAAACTTACTCATGGGACA
ATGCCCAGGTGCTGCTGGTGGGGAACAAGTGCGACATGGAGGACGAGCGAGTGGTGTCCTCAGAACGAGG
CCGGCAGCTGGCCGACCACCTGGGCTTTGAGTTCTTTGAGGCCAGCGCCAAGGACAACATTAATGTCAAG
CAGACCTTTGAACGTCTGGTGGACGTGATCTGTGAGAAGATGTCGGAGTCCCTAGATACTGCAGACCCTG
CAGTCACGGGTGCCAAGCAGGGCCCACAGCTCACCGACCAGCAGGCACCACCTCATCAGGATTGCGCCTG
CTGAGGATCCACCGGATCTAGATAACTGATCATAATCAGCCATACCACATTTGTAGAGGTTTTACTTGCT
TTAAAAAACCTCCCACACCTCCCCCTGAACCTGAAACATAAAATGAATGCAATTGTTGTTGTTAACTTGT
TTATTGCAGCTTATAATGGTTACAAATAAAGCAATAGCATCACAAATTTCACAAATAAAGCATTTTTTTC
ACTGCATTCTAGTTGTGGTTTGTCCAAACTCATCAATGTATCTTAACGCGTAAATTGTAAGCGTTAATAT
TTTGTTAAAATTCGCGTTAAATTTTTGTTAAATCAGCTCATTTTTTAACCAATAGGCCGAAATCGGCAAA
ATCCCTTATAAATCAAAAGAATAGACCGAGATAGGGT
[37 nt withheld, positions 2348-2384]
AAAGAACGTGGACTCCAACGTCAAAGG
[49 nt withheld, positions 2412-2460]
T
[91 nt withheld, positions 2462-2552]
G
[124 nt withheld, positions 2554-2677]
CAGGTGGCACTTTTCGGGGAAATGTGCGCGGAACCCCTATTTGTTTATTTTTCTAAATACATTCAAATAT
GTATCCGCTCATGAGACAATAACCCTGATAAATGCTTCAATAATATTGAAAAAGGAAGAGTCCTGAGGCG
GAAAGAACCAGCTGTGGAATGTGTGTCAGTTAGGGTGTGGAAAGTCCCCAGGCTCCCCAGCAGGCAGAAG
TATGCAAAGCATGCATCTCAATTAGTCAGCAACCATAGTCCCGCCCCTAACTCCGCCCATCCCGCCCCTA
ACTCCGCCCAGTTCCGCCCATTCTCCGCCCCATGGCTGACTAATTTTTTTTATTTATGCAGAGGCCGAGG
CCGCCTCGGCCTCTGAGCTATTCCAGAAGTAGTGAGGAGGCTTTTTTGGAGGCCTAGGCTTTTGCAAAGA
TCGATCAAGAGACAGGATGAGGATCGTTTCGCATGATTGAACAAGATGGATTGCACGCAGGTTCTCCGGC
CGCTTGGGTGGAGAGGCTATTCGGCTATGACTGGGCACAACAGACAATCGGCTGCTCTGATGCCGCCGTG
TTCCGGCTGTCAGCGCAGGGGCGCCCGGTTCTTTTTGTCAAGACCGACCTGTCCGGTGCCCTGAATGAAC
TGCAAGACGAGGCAGCGCGGCTATCGTGGCTGGCCACGACGGGCGTTCCTTGCGCAGCTGTGCTCGACGT
TGTCACTGAAGCGGGAAGGGACTGGCTGCTATTGGGCGAAGTGCCGGGGCAGGATCTCCTGTCATCTCAC
CTTGCTCCTGCCGAGAAAGTATCCATCATGGCTGATGCAATGCGGCGGCTGCATACGCTTGATCCGGCTA
CCTGCCCATTCGACCACCAAGCGAAACATCGCATCGAGCGAGCACGTACTCGGATGGAAGCCGGTCTTGT
CGATCAGGATGATCTGGACGAAGAGCATCAGGGGCTCGCGCCAGCCGAACTGTTCGCCAGGCTCAAGGCG
AGCATGCCCGACGGCGAGGATCTCGTCGTGACCCATGGCGATGCCTGCTTGCCGAATATCATGGTGGAAA
ATGGCCGCTTTTCTGGATTCATCGACTGTGGCCGGCTGGGTGTGGCGGACCGCTATCAGGACATAGCGTT
GGCTACCCGTGATATTGCTGAAGAGCTTGGCGGCGAATGGGCTGACCGCTTCCTCGTGCTTTACGGTATC
GCCGCTCCCGATTCGCAGCGCATCGCCTTCTATCGCCTTCTTGACGAGTTCTTCTGAGCGGGACTCTGGG
GTTCGAAATGACCGACCAAGCGACGCCCAACCTGCCATCACGAGATTTCGATTCCACCGCCGCCTTCTAT
GAAAGGTTGGGCTTCGGAATCGTTTTCCGGGACGCCGGCTGGATGATCCTCCAGCGCGGGGATCTCATGC
TGGAGTTCTTCGCCCACCCTAGGGGGAGGCTAACTGAAACACGGAAGGAGACAATACCGGAAGGAACCCG
CGCTATGACGGCAATAAAAAGACAGAATAAAACGCACGGTGTTGGGTCGTTTGTTCATAAACGCGGGGTT
CGGTCCCAGGGCTGGCACTCTGTCGATACCCCACCGAGACCCCATTGGGGCCAATACGCCCGCGTTTCTT
CCTTTTCCCCACCCCACCCCCCAAGTTCGGGTGAAGGCCCAGGGCTCGCAGCCAACGTCGGGGCGGCAGG
CCCTGCCATAGCCTCAGGTTACTCATATATACTTTAGATTGATTTAAAACTTCATTTTTAATTTAAAAGG
ATCTAGGTGAAGATCCTTTTTGATAATCTCATGACCAAAATCCCTTAACGTGAGTTTTCGTTCCACTGAG
CGTCAGACCCCGTAGAAAAGATCAAAGGATCTTCTTGAGATCCTTTTTTTCTGCGCGTAATCTGCTGCTT
GCAAACAAAAAAACCACCGCTACCAGCGGTGGTTTGTTTGCCGGATCAAGAGCTACCAACTCTTTTTCCG
AAGGTAACTGGCTTCAGCAGAGCGCAGATACCAAATACTGTTCTTCTAGTGTAGCCGTAGTTAGGCCACC
ACTTCAAGAACTCTGTAGCACCGCCTACATACCTCGCTCTGCTAATCCTGTTACCAGTGGCTGCTGCCAG
TGGCGATAAGTCGTGTCTTACCGGGTTGGACTCAAGACGATAGTTACCGGATAAGGCGCAGCGGTCGGGC
TGAACGGGGGGTTCGTGCACACAGCCCAGCTTGGAGCGAACGACCTACACCGAACTGAGATACCTACAGC
GTGAGCTATGAGAAAGCGCCACGCTTCCCGAAGGGAGAAAGGCGGACAGGTATCCGGTAAGCGGCAGGGT
CGGAACAGGAGAGCGCACGAGGGAGCTTCCAGGGGGAAACGCCTGGTATCTTTATAGTCCTGTCGGGTTT
CGCCACCTCTGACTTGAGCGTCGATTTTTGTGATGCTCGTCAGGGGGGCGGAGCCTATGGAAAAACGCCA
GCAACGCGGCCTTTTTACGGTTCCTGGCCTTTTGCTGGCCTTTTGCTCACATGTTCTTTCCTGCGTTATC
CCCTGATTCTGTGGATAACCGTATTACCGCCATGCAT
